>Addgene plasmid #237575 | pMIHP-12624 OLLAS.FLAG.E | addgene full sequence | sequence record 477185 | Addgene NGS Result
TTTTCCCAGTCACGACGTTGTAAAACGACGGCGCAAGGAATGGTGCATGCAAGGAGATGGCGCCCAACAG
TCCCCCGGCCACGGGGCCTGCCACCATACCCACGCCGAAACAAGCGCTCATGAGCCCGAAGTGGCGAGCC
CGATCTTCCCCATCGGTGATGTCGGCGATATAGGCGCCAGCAACCGCACCTGTGGCGCCGGTGATGCCGG
CCACGATGCGTCCGGCGTAGAGGCGATTAGTCCAATTTGTTAAAGACAGGATATCAGTGGTCCAGGCTCT
AGTTTTGACTCAACAATATCACCAGCTGAAGCCTATAGAGTACGAGCCATAGATAAAATAAAAGATTTTA
TTTAGTCTCCAGAAAAAGGGGGGAATGAAAGACCCCACCTGTAGGTTTGGCAAGCTAGCTTAAGTAACGC
CATTTTGCAAGGCATGGAAAATACATAACTGAGAATAGAGAAGTTCAGATCAAGGTTAGGAACAGAGAGA
CAGCAGAATATGGGCCAAACAGGATATCTGTGGTAAGCAGTTCCTGCCCCGGCTCAGGGCCAAGAACAGA
TGGTCCCCAGATGCGGTCCCGCCCTCAGCAGTTTCTAGAGAACCATCAGATGTTTCCAGGGTGCCCCAAG
GACCTGAAATGACCCTGTGCCTTATTTGAACTAACCAATCAGTTCGCTTCTCGCTTCTGTTCGCGCGCTT
CTGCTCCCCGAGCTCAATAAAAGAGCCCACAACCCCTCACTCGGCGCGCCAGTCCTCCGATAGACTGCGT
CGCCCGGGTACCCGTATTCCCAATAAAGCCTCTTGCTGTTTGCATCCGAATCGTGGACTCGCTGATCCTT
GGGAGGGTCTCCTCAGATTGATTGACTGCCCACCTCGGGGGTCTTTCATTTGGAGGTTCCACCGAGATTT
GGAGACCCCTGCCCAGGGACCACCGACCCCCCCGCCGGGAGGTAAGCTGGCCAGCGGTCGTTTCGTGTCT
GTCTCTGTCTTTGTGCGTGTTTGTGCCGGCATCTAATGTTTGCGCCTGCGTCTGTACTAGTTAGCTAACT
AGCTCTGTATCTGGCGGACCCGTGGTGGAACTGACGAGTTCTGAACACCCGGCCGCAACCCTGGGAGACG
TCCCAGGGACTTTGGGGGCCGTTTTTGTGGCCCGACCTGAGGAAGGGAGTCGATGTGGAATCCGACCCCG
TCAGGATATGTGGTTCTGGTAGGAGACGAGAACCTAAAACAGTTCCCGCCTCCGTCTGAATTTTTGCTTT
CGGTTTGGAACCGAAGCCGCGCGTCTTGTCTGCTGCAGCGCTGCAGCATCGTTCTGTGTTGTCTCTGTCT
GACTGTGTTTCTGTATTTGTCTGAAAATTAGGGCCAGACTGTTACCACTCCCTTAAGTTTGACCTTAGGT
CACTGGAAAGATGTCGAGCGGATCGCTCACAACCAGTCGGTAGATGTCAAGAAGAGACGTTGGGTTACCT
TCTGCTCTGCAGAATGGCCAACCTTTAACGTCGGATGGCCGCGAGACGGCACCTTTAACCGAGACCTCAT
CACCCAGGTTAAGATCAAGGTCTTTTCACCTGGCCCGCATGGACACCCAGACCAGGTCCCCTACATCGTG
ACCTGGGAAGCCTTGGCTTTTGACCCCCCTCCCTGGGTCAAGCCCTTTGTACACCCTAAGCCTCCGCCTC
CTCTTCCTCCATCCGCCCCGTCTCTCCCCCTTGAACCTCCTCGTTCGACCCCGCCTCGATCCTCCCTTTA
TCCAGCCCTCACTCCTTCTCTAGGCGCCGGAATTCCGAACAGTCTTCCGTAATAGAAGACACAAGGCTCG
AGCGGGATCAATTCCGCCCCCCCCCTAACGTTACTGGCCGAAGCCGCTTGGAATAAGGCCGGTGTGCGTT
TGTCTATATGTTATTTTCCACCATATTGCCGTCTTTTGGCAATGTGAGGGCCCGGAAACCTGGCCCTGTC
TTCTTGACGAGCATTCCTAGGGGTCTTTCCCCTCTCGCCAAAGGAATGCAAGGTCTGTTGAATGTCGTGA
AGGAAGCAGTTCCTCTGGAAGCTTCTTGAAGACAAACAACGTCTGTAGCGACCCTTTGCAGGCAGCGGAA
CCCCCCACCTGGCGACAGGTGCCTCTGCGGCCAAAAGCCACGTGTATAAGATACACCTGCAAAGGCGGCA
CAACCCCAGTGCCACGTTGTGAGTTGGATAGTTGTGGAAAGAGTCAAATGGCTCTCCTCAAGCGTATTCA
ACAAGGGGCTGAAGGATGCCCAGAAGGTACCCCATTGTATGGGATCTGATCTGGGGCCTCGGTGCACATG
CTTTACATGTGTTTAGTCGAGGTTAAAAAAACGTCTAGGCCCCCCGAACCACGGGGACGTGGTTTTCCTT
TGAAAAACACGATAATACCATGCCAGAGCCTTCTAAGTCTGCACCAGCCCCTAAGAAGGGATCTAAGAAA
GCCATCTCTAAGGCGCAGAAGAAGGATGGCAAGAAGCGCAAGCGCAGCCGCAAGGAGAGCTATTCGGTGT
ACGTGTACAAGGTGCTGAAGCAAGTGCACCCCGACACCGGCATCTCCTCCAAGGCCATGGGCATCATGAA
CTCGTTCGTGAACGACATCTTCGAGCGCATCGCGAGCGAGGCGTCCCGCCTGGCGCATTACAACAAGCGC
TCGACCATCACGTCCCGGGAGATCCAGACGGCCGTGCGCCTGCTGCTGCCCGGGGAGCTGGCCAAGCACG
CCGTGTCGGAGGGCACTAAGGCCGTCACCAAGTACACCAGCTCCAAGGACCCACCGGTCGCCACCGGATC
CACGGTCGCCACCATGGGCAGCGGCTTCGCCAACGAGCTGGGCCCCAGGCTGATGGGCAAGTGCGGAGGA
GGCGGGGGAGGGGACTACAAAGACGATGACGACAAGGGAGGAGGCGGGGGAGGGGGGGCACCTGTGCCCT
ATCCAGATCCCCTGGAGCCTAGGGGCATGCTGATGGTGTAAGCGGCCGCGACTCTAGAGTCGACCTGCAG
GCATGCAAGCTTCAGGTAGCCGGCTAACGTTAACAACCGGTACCTCTAGAACTATAGCTAGCATGCGCAA
ATTTAAAGCGCTGATATCGATAAAATAAAAGATTTTATTTAGTCTCCAGAAAAAGGGGGGAATGAAAGAC
CCCACCTGTAGGTTTGGCAAGCTAGCTTAAGTAACGCCATTTTGCAAGGCATGGAAAATACATAACTGAG
AATAGAGAAGTTCAGATCAAGGTTAGGAACAGAGAGACAGCAGAATATGGGCCAAACAGGATATCTGTGG
TAAGCAGTTCCTGCCCCGGCTCAGGGCCAAGAACAGATGGTCCCCAGATGCGGTCCCGCCCTCAGCAGTT
TCTAGAGAACCATCAGATGTTTCCAGGGTGCCCCAAGGACCTGAAATGACCCTGTGCCTTATTTGAACTA
ACCAATCAGTTCGCTTCTCGCTTCTGTTCGCGCGCTTCTGCTCCCCGAGCTCAATAAAAGAGCCCACAAC
CCCTCACTCGGCGCGCCAGTCCTCCGATAGACTGCGTCGCCCGGGTACCCGTGTATCCAATAAACCCTCT
TGCAGTTGCATCCGACTTGTGGTCTCGCTGTTCCTTGGGAGGGTCTCCTCTGAGTGATTGACTACCCGTC
AGCGGGGGTCTTTCATGGGTAACAGTTTCTTGAAGTTGGAGAACAACATTCTGAGGGTAGGAGTCGAATA
TTAAGTAATCCTGACTCAATTAGCCACTGTTTTGAATCCACATACTCCAATACTCCTGAAATAGTTCATT
ATGGACAGCGCAGAAAGAGCTGGGGAGAATTGTGAAATTGTTATCCGCTCACAATTCCACACAACATACG
AGCCGGAAGCATAAAGTGTAAAGCCTGGGGTGCCTAATGAGTGAGCTAACTCACATTAATTGCGTTGCGC
TCACTGCCCGCTTTCCAGTCGGGAAACCTGTCGTGCCAGCTGCATTAATGAATCGGCCAACGCGCGGGGA
GAGGCGGTTTGCGTATTGGGCGCTCTTCCGCTTCCTCGCTCACTGACTCGCTGCGCTCGGTCGTTCGGCT
GCGGCGAGCGGTATCAGCTCACTCAAAGGCGGTAATACGGTTATCCACAGAATCAGGGGATAACGCAGGA
AAGAACATGTGAGCAAAAGGCCAGCAAAAGGCCAGGAACCGTAAAAAGGCCGCGTTGCTGGCGTTTTTCC
ATAGGCTCCGCCCCCCTGACGAGCATCACAAAAATCGACGCTCAAGTCAGAGGTGGCGAAACCCGACAGG
ACTATAAAGATACCAGGCGTTTCCCCCTGGAAGCTCCCTCGTGCGCTCTCCTGTTCCGACCCTGCCGCTT
ACCGGATACCTGTCCGCCTTTCTCCCTTCGGGAAGCGTGGCGCTTTCTCATAGCTCACGCTGTAGGTATC
TCAGTTCGGTGTAGGTCGTTCGCTCCAAGCTGGGCTGTGTGCACGAACCCCCCGTTCAGCCCGACCGCTG
CGCCTTATCCGGTAACTATCGTCTTGAGTCCAACCCGGTAAGACACGACTTATCGCCACTGGCAGCAGCC
ACTGGTAACAGGATTAGCAGAGCGAGGTATGTAGGCGGTGCTACAGAGTTCTTGAAGTGGTGGCCTAACT
ACGGCTACACTAGAAGAACAGTATTTGGTATCTGCGCTCTGCTGAAGCCAGTTACCTTCGGAAAAAGAGT
TGGTAGCTCTTGATCCGGCAAACAAACCACCGCTGGTAGCGGTGGTTTTTTTGTTTGCAAGCAGCAGATT
ACGCGCAGAAAAAAAGGATCTCAAGAAGATCCTTTGATCTTTTCTACGGGGTCTGACGCTCAGTGGAACG
AAAACTCACGTTAAGGGATTTTGGTCATGAGATTATCAAAAAGGATCTTCACCTAGATCCTTTTAAATTA
AAAATGAAGTTTTAAATCAATCTAAAGTATATATGAGTAAACTTGGTCTGACAGTTACCAATGCTTAATC
AGTGAGGCACCTATCTCAGCGATCTGTCTATTTCGTTCATCCATAGTTGCCTGACTCCCCGTCGTGTAGA
TAACTACGATACGGGAGGGCTTACCATCTGGCCCCAGTGCTGCAATGATACCGCGAGACCCACGCTCACC
GGCTCCAGATTTATCAGCAATAAACCAGCCAGCCGGAAGGGCCGAGCGCAGAAGTGGTCCTGCAACTTTA
TCCGCCTCCATCCAGTCTATTAATTGTTGCCGGGAAGCTAGAGTAAGTAGTTCGCCAGTTAATAGTTTGC
GCAACGTTGTTGCCATTGCTACAGGCATCGTGGTGTCACGCTCGTCGTTTGGTATGGCTTCATTCAGCTC
CGGTTCCCAACGATCAAGGCGAGTTACATGATCCCCCATGTTGTGCAAAAAAGCGGTTAGCTCCTTCGGT
CCTCCGATCGTTGTCAGAAGTAAGTTGGCCGCAGTGTTATCACTCATGGTTATGGCAGCACTGCATAATT
CTCTTACTGTCATGCCATCCGTAAGATGCTTTTCTGTGACTGGTGAGTACTCAACCAAGTCATTCTGAGA
ATAGTGTATGCGGCGACCGAGTTGCTCTTGCCCGGCGTCAATACGGGATAATACCGCGCCACATAGCAGA
ACTTTAAAAGTGCTCATCATTGGAAAACGTTCTTCGGGGCGAAAACTCTCAAGGATCTTACCGCTGTTGA
GATCCAGTTCGATGTAACCCACTCGTGCACCCAACTGATCTTCAGCATCTTTTACTTTCACCAGCGTTTC
TGGGTGAGCAAAAACAGGAAGGCAAAATGCCGCAAAAAAGGGAATAAGGGCGACACGGAAATGTTGAATA
CTCATACTCTTCCTTTTTCAATATTATTGAAGCATTTATCAGGGTTATTGTCTCATGAGCGGATACATAT
TTGAATGTATTTAGAAAAATAAACAAATAGGGGTTCCGCGCACATTTCCCCGAAAAGTGCCACCTGACGT
CTAAGAAACCATTATTATCATGACATTAACCTATAAAAATAGGCGTATCACGAGGCCCTTTCGTCTCGCG
CGTTTCGGTGATGACGGTGAAAACCTCTGACACATGCAGCTCCCGGAGACGGTCACAGCTTGTCTGTAAG
CGGATGCCGGGAGCAGACAAGCCCGTCAGGGCGCGTCAGCGGGTGTTGGCGGGTGTCGGGGCTGGCTTAA
CTATGCGGCATCAGAGCAGATTGTACTGAGAGTGCACCATATGCGGTGTGAAATACCGCACAGATGCGTA
AGGAGAAAATACCGCATCAGGCGCCATTCGCCATTCAGGCTGCGCAACTGTTGGGAAGGGCGATCGGTGC
GGGCCTCTTCGCTATTACGCCAGCTGGCGAAAGGGGGATGTGCTGCAAGGCGATTAAGTTGGGTAACGCC
AGGG
Features (pLannotate 1.2.2; 20 found; start..end, strand, type, name):
     32..233     -  CDS            TcR (fragment): tetracycline efflux protein; tet; confers resistance to tetracycline
    234..332     +  CDS            env (fragment): murine leukemia virus gPr80 envelope polyprotein precursor; env; proteolytically cleaved into gp70SU and p15TM subunits
    374..890     +  LTR            5' LTR: 5' long terminal repeat from murine embryonic stem cell virus
    954..1295    +  misc_feature   MESV Ψ: packaging signal of murine embryonic stem cell virus
   1362..1778    +  CDS            gag (truncated): truncated Moloney murine leukemia virus (MMLV) gag gene lacking the start codon
   1837..2397    +  misc_feature   IRES: internal ribosome entry site (IRES) of the encephalomyocarditis virus (EMCV)
   2400..2777    +  CDS            H2bc3: H2B1B_MOUSE - Also known as Hist1h2bb Experimental evidence at protein level: Swiss-Prot protein existence level 1. Core component of nucleosome. Nucleosomes wrap and compact DNA into chromatin, limiting DNA accessibility to the cellular machineries which require DNA as a template. Histones thereby play a central role in transcription regulation, DNA repair, DNA replication and chromosomal stability. DNA accessibility is regulated via a complex set of post-translational modifications of histones, also called histone code, and nucleosome remodeling. From Mus musculus (Mouse).
   2882..2902    +  CDS            3xFLAG (fragment): three tandem FLAG® epitope tags
   2992..3022    +  misc_feature   MCS (fragment): pUC18/19 multiple cloning site
   3142..3656    +  LTR            3' LTR: 3' long terminal repeat from murine embryonic stem cell virus
   3818..3834    -  protein_bind   lac operator: The lac repressor binds to the lac operator to inhibit transcription in E. coli. This inhibition can be relieved by adding lactose or isopropyl-β-D-thiogalactopyranoside (IPTG). lac repressor encoded by lacI
   3842..3872    -  promoter       lac promoter: promoter for the E. coli lac operon
   3887..3908    -  protein_bind   CAP binding site: CAP binding activates transcription in the presence of cAMP. E. coli catabolite activator protein
   3921..4013    -  CDS            lacI (fragment): lac repressor; lacI; The lac repressor binds to the lac operator to inhibit transcription in E. coli. This inhibition can be relieved by adding lactose or isopropyl-β-D-thiogalactopyranoside (IPTG).
   4196..4784    -  rep_origin     ori: high-copy-number ColE1/pMB1/pBR322/pUC origin of replication
   4955..5815    -  CDS            AmpR: β-lactamase; bla; confers resistance to ampicillin, carbenicillin, and related antibiotics
   5816..5920    -  promoter       AmpR promoter: bla
   6015..6050    +  CDS            rop (fragment): Rop protein, which maintains plasmids at low copy number; rop
   6152..6251    +  misc_feature   bom (fragment): basis of mobility region from pBR322
   6257..32      -  CDS            lacZα (fragment) (across the origin): LacZα fragment of β-galactosidase; lacZ fragment
