[The description below was written by a language model from this plasmid's Addgene catalogue record and pLannotate feature annotations shown in this document.]
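Description:
pMIHP-12624 OLLAS.FLAG.E is an empty-backbone gammaretroviral vector of about 6.4 kb. It is built on p.MIHP, a derivative of p.MIGII in which the GFP reporter downstream of the IRES has been replaced by an epitope-tagged histone. The viral portion is of the MSCV type. A 5' LTR from murine embryonic stem cell virus serves as the promoter for the genomic transcript. It is followed by the MESV Ψ packaging signal and a truncated, start-codon-less MMLV gag segment that extends the packaging region, and a matching 3' LTR closes the provirus. Because no gag-pol or functional env genes are present, viral particles require those functions in trans from a packaging cell line or helper plasmids.

No insert is recorded. Genes of interest would presumably go between the gag fragment and the EMCV IRES, although the record does not annotate cloning sites there. The IRES drives cap-independent translation of mouse histone H2B (H2bc3). The catalogue lists OLLAS, FLAG and E epitopes as the fused tags, but the feature table detects only a FLAG-type fragment downstream of the histone. This histone–epitope fusion serves as a "Flow Code" marker: its particular epitope combination presumably labels transduced cells with a nuclear barcode that can be read by antibody staining and flow cytometry, so differently coded populations could be pooled and distinguished. The depositor notes that the plasmid is to be used with mRNAs, without further detail.

In bacteria the plasmid is maintained by a ColE1/pUC-type origin and selected with ampicillin through β-lactamase. The short TcR, lacZα, lacI, rop and bom fragments, like the env fragment upstream of the 5' LTR, appear to be non-functional remnants of earlier cloning.
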