Addgene plasmid #237575: pMIHP-12624 OLLAS.FLAG.E
Purpose: (Empty Backbone) OLLAS.FLAG.E Flow Code Plasmid This plasmid is to be used with mRNAs.
Depositing lab: Adrian Liston. Depositing organization: Babraham Institute.
Backbone
  Vector backbone: p.MIHP — made from p.MIGII with the GFP element being replaced with the histone epitopes
  Vector type: Retroviral
  Tag / fusion protein: OLLAS; FLAG; E
Growth in bacteria
  Bacterial resistance: Ampicillin, 100 μg/mL
  Growth temperature: 30°C
  Growth strain: NEB Stable
  Copy number: Unknown
Gene/Insert
  Gene/Insert name: None
Terms and licenses: Academic/Nonprofit Terms; Industry Terms: Not Available to Industry
How to cite: pMIHP-12624 OLLAS.FLAG.E was a gift from Adrian Liston (Addgene plasmid # 237575 ; http://n2t.net/addgene:237575 ; RRID:Addgene_237575)
